Addgene plasmid #37860: MSCV-N MCV ER
Depositing lab: Karl Munger. Depositing organization: Brigham and Women's Hospital. Publication: Interpreting cancer genomes using systematic host network perturbations by tumour virus proteins. Rozenblatt-Rosen O, Deo RC, Padi M, Adelmant G, Calderwood MA, Rolland T, Grace M, Dricot A, Askenazi M, Tavares M, Pevzner SJ, Abderazzaq F, Byrdsong D, Carvunis AR, Chen AA, Cheng J, Correll M, Duarte M, Fan C, Feltkamp MC, Ficarro SB, Franchi R, Garg BK, Gulbahce N, Hao T, Holthaus AM, James R, Korkhin A, Litovchick L, Mar JC, Pak TR, Rabello S, Rubio R, Shen Y, Singh S, Spangle JM, Tasan M, Wanamaker S, Webber JT, Roecklein-Canfield J, Johannsen E, Barabasi AL, Beroukhim R, Kieff E, Cusick ME, Hill DE, Munger K, Marto JA, Quackenbush J, Roth FP, DeCaprio JA, Vidal M. Nature. 2012 Jul 26;487(7408):491-5. 10.1038/nature11288 PubMed 22810586.
Backbone
  Vector backbone: MSCV-N FLAGHA
  Backbone size w/o insert (bp): 8162
  Total vector size (bp): 9543
  Vector type: Mammalian Expression, Retroviral
  Selectable markers: Puromycin
Growth in bacteria
  Bacterial resistance: Ampicillin, 100 μg/mL
  Growth temperature: 37°C
  Growth strain: DH5alpha
  Copy number: Low Copy
Gene/Insert
  Gene/Insert name: MCV ER (alt names: Merkel Cell Small T; Merkel Cell Large T; MCPyV_gp1 and MCPyV_gp2)
  Species: Human Merkel Cell Virus
  Insert size (bp): 2885
  Entrez Gene: MCPyV_gp2 (a.k.a. MCPyV_gp2); MCPyV_gp1 (a.k.a. MCPyV_gp1)
  Promoter: PKG
  Tag / fusion protein: Flag (N terminal on backbone); HA (N terminal on backbone)
  Cloning method: Gateway Cloning
  Sequencing primers: 5′ LXSN 5'; 3′ MSCV-N seq. rev
Resource information
  A portion of this plasmid was derived from a plasmid made by: James DeCaprio lab
Terms and licenses: Academic/Nonprofit Terms; Industry Terms: Not Available to Industry
How to cite: MSCV-N MCV ER was a gift from Karl Munger (Addgene plasmid # 37860 ; http://n2t.net/addgene:37860 ; RRID:Addgene_37860)
