[The description below was written by a language model from this plasmid's Addgene catalogue record.]
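Description:
MSCV-N MCV ER is a retroviral mammalian expression plasmid built on the MSCV-N FLAGHA backbone, a murine stem cell virus-derived vector adapted for Gateway recombination cloning. It is propagated in E. coli under ampicillin selection as a low-copy plasmid, and it carries a puromycin marker for selecting transduced mammalian cells. As a retroviral vector, it is meant to be packaged into viral particles in a suitable producer line so that the cassette integrates stably into target cells. No feature table accompanies the record, so the LTRs, packaging signal and bacterial origin are not individually documented.

The insert is the early region (ER) of Merkel cell polyomavirus, about 2.9 kb. It spans the two annotated early genes that encode the small T and large T antigens. In polyomaviruses these proteins arise from a shared early transcript by alternative splicing and have a common N-terminus, so the genomic early region can in principle yield more than one T antigen isoform. The backbone supplies Flag and HA epitopes at the N-terminus, allowing detection and tandem affinity purification of the tagged products. The promoter is recorded as "PKG", which probably means the PGK promoter. In MSCV-type vectors PGK usually drives the puromycin gene while the LTR drives the insert, but the record does not specify this arrangement. The listed sizes are also not mutually consistent, since backbone plus insert exceeds the stated total, perhaps because the Gateway cassette is replaced on recombination.

The plasmid comes from a systematic study of how tumour virus proteins perturb host cell networks. It is suited to stable expression of the viral T antigens for interaction and expression profiling.
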