>Addgene plasmid #37860 | MSCV-N MCV ER | addgene partial sequence | sequence record 49893 | pLXSN-5
TCCTCCTTCTCTAGGCGCCGGAATTAGATCTGCCACCATGGACTACAAGGATGACGATGACAAGCTCGAT
GGAGGATACCCATACGATGTTCCAGATTACGCTGCTCGAGGTTATCAAACAAGTTTGTACAAAAAAGCAG
GCATGGATTTAGTCCTAAATAGGAAAGAAAGAGAGGCTCTCTGCAAGCTTTTAGAGATTGCTCCTAATTG
TTATGGCAACATCCCTCTGATGAAAGCTGCTTTCAAAAGAAGCTGCTTAAAGCATCACCCTGATAAAGGG
GGAAATCCTGTTATAATGATGGAATTGAATACCCTTTGGAGCAAATTCCAGCAAAATATCCACAAGCTCA
GAAGTGACTTCTCTATGTTTGATGAGGTCAGTACAAAATTTCCTTGGGAAGAATATGGAACTTTAAAGGA
TTATATGCAAAGTGGATATAATGCTAGATTTTGCAGAGGTCCTGGGTGCATGCTTAAGCAACTTAGAGAT
TCTAAGTGCGCTTGTATTAGCTGTAAGTTGTCTCGCCAGCATTGTAGTCTAAAAACTTTAAAGCAAAAAA
ACTGTCTGACGTGGGGAGAGTGTTTTTGCTATCAGTGCTTTATTCTTTGGTTTGGATTTCCTCCTACTTG
GGAAAGTTTTGACTGGTGGCAAAAAACTTTAGAAGAAACTGACTACTGCTTACTGCATCTGCACCTTTTC
TAGACTCCTACTTCCTTCCTCTGTAAGTATTAGATATGGAAAAGTCTATAAGGCAAAANATCAAAGAAAG
GTTATTTATGACAGATTTTCTGTACTTTCCCATCTAGGTTGACGAGGCCCCTATATATGGGA
