>Addgene plasmid #37860 | MSCV-N MCV ER | addgene partial sequence | sequence record 51236 | MSCV_N_rev2 5'-aaagacccctaggaatgctcg-3'
CTCACATTGCCAAAAGACGGCAATATGGTGGAAAATAACATATAGACAAACGCACACCGGCCTTATTCCA
AGCGGCTTCGGCCAGTAACGTTAGGGGGGGGGGGCGGAATTCGTTATCGAACCACTTTGTACAAGAAAGC
TGGGTCTTATTGAGAAAAAGTACCAGAATCTTGGGTTTCTTCAGTTTCCTCAGGGCCCTCTTCCTCAATA
AGAATATTGAGCAGAGGGTCCTGACCAGCTTCTACATTTTCTATCATTTGACAAAATTTACCATATGATA
TTTCACTCTGTAAAATTTGCTTCCAGTTTTTAATTTCTTCTTGTAAGCAAGGCTTAAAGGTTGTATCAGG
CAAGCACCAAATAAGACAAAGCAATAAAGTGGTTCCACTTTGAAGAATTCTTCTTTTTCTTATTTCCATG
TTCTGATCCAGGGAATCTCTTAAATTTGCCTTTGGGGAAAAGTGTAAAGTATAACTAAATCTTGCTATTA
ATGTTTTGGGAATAAAATAATCATTAGCAGTAACAATACAAGGAGGAAAAATCTGATGCTTTTTATTCAC
ATGCTTCTTCTCTAAGCTTACAGCTACAGCACCATCTAGATGATCTCTTAAGTTATCAAGGTTATTTATT
CCTTGCCCTGGTTGCAGATCTTTATTTAGGCTATTTTGCCCTTTCACATCCTCAAAAAC
